Addgene plasmid #176284: AiP5002 RabV-SADdeltaG-histone-EGFP
Purpose: Recombinant rabies virus expressing histone-EGFP
Depositing lab: Allen Institute for Brain Science & Shenqin Yao. Depositing organization: Allen Institute. Publication: A whole-brain monosynaptic input connectome to neuron classes in mouse visual cortex. Yao S, Wang Q, Hirokawa KE, Ouellette B, Ahmed R, Bomben J, Brouner K, Casal L, Caldejon S, Cho A, Dotson NI, Daigle TL, Egdorf T, Enstrom R, Gary A, Gelfand E, Gorham M, Griffin F, Gu H, Hancock N, Howard R, Kuan L, Lambert S, Lee EK, Luviano J, Mace K, Maxwell M, Mortrud MT, Naeemi M, Nayan C, Ngo NK, Nguyen T, North K, Ransford S, Ruiz A, Seid S, Swapp J, Taormina MJ, Wakeman W, Zhou T, Nicovich PR, Williford A, Potekhina L, McGraw M, Ng L, Groblewski PA, Tasic B, Mihalas S, Harris JA, Cetin A, Zeng H. Nat Neurosci. 2023 Feb;26(2):350-364. doi: 10.1038/s41593-022-01219-x. Epub 2022 Dec 22. PubMed 36550293.
Backbone
  Vector backbone: pSADdeltaG-F3
  Backbone manufacturer: Edward Callaway
  Backbone size w/o insert (bp): 15504
  Vector type: Mammalian Expression
Growth in bacteria
  Bacterial resistance: Ampicillin, 100 μg/mL
  Growth temperature: 37°C
  Growth strain: NEB Stable
  Copy number: High Copy
Gene/Insert
  Gene/Insert name: H2B
  Species: H. sapiens (human)
  Insert size (bp): 1116
  Entrez Gene: H2BC11 (a.k.a. H2B/r, H2BFR, H2BJ, HIST1H2BJ)
  Tag / fusion protein: EGFP (C terminal on insert)
  Cloning method: Restriction Enzyme; 5′ cloning site unknown (unknown if destroyed); 3′ cloning site unknown (unknown if destroyed)
Terms and licenses: Academic/Nonprofit Terms; Industry Terms: Not Available to Industry
Depositor comments: Please visit https://www.biorxiv.org/content/10.1101/2021.09.29.459010v1.abstract for bioRxiv preprint.
How to cite: AiP5002 RabV-SADdeltaG-histone-EGFP was a gift from Allen Institute for Brain Science & Shenqin Yao (Addgene plasmid # 176284 ; http://n2t.net/addgene:176284 ; RRID:Addgene_176284)
