[The description below was written by a language model from this plasmid's Addgene catalogue record and pLannotate feature annotations shown in this document.]
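Description:
AiP5002 RabV-SADdeltaG-histone-EGFP is a rabies virus genome (rescue) plasmid built on the pSADdeltaG-F3 backbone. It carries a full-length cDNA of the SAD B19 vaccine-strain genome in which the glycoprotein (G) gene has been replaced by a transgene. The annotated sequence is about 16.3 kb. In bacteria the plasmid is maintained at high copy through a ColE1/pUC-type origin and selected with ampicillin (AmpR). An f1 origin is also present, together with an SV40 promoter/EM7-driven bleomycin/Zeocin resistance cassette with an SV40 poly(A) signal.

The viral cDNA lies downstream of a CMV enhancer/promoter and a T7 promoter, so the antigenomic transcript can be made by either cellular RNA polymerase II or T7 polymerase. A hammerhead ribozyme at the 5′ end and a hepatitis delta virus ribozyme at the 3′ end, followed by a bGH poly(A) signal, flank the genome. Their self-cleavage trims the transcript to the exact viral termini needed for encapsidation and replication. The genome encodes N, P, M and L in their native order. Between M and L, where G would normally sit, is human histone H2B (H2BC11/HIST1H2BJ) fused at its C terminus to EGFP, presumably expressed from the viral transcription signals of that position, which are not annotated.

Because G is missing, rescued virus must be supplied with an envelope protein in trans. It can spread from an infected neuron only where glycoprotein is complemented, which is the basis of monosynaptic retrograde tracing. The histone fusion confines fluorescence to nuclei, which should help with counting labelled cells. The associated publication mapped whole-brain monosynaptic inputs to neuron classes in mouse visual cortex.
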