Features (pLannotate 1.2.2; 28 found; start..end, strand, type, name):
    115..162     +  promoter       EM7 promoter: synthetic bacterial promoter&nbsp
    181..555     +  CDS            BleoR: antibiotic-binding protein; Sh ble from Streptoalloteichus hindustanus; confers resistance to bleomycin, phleomycin, and Zeocin™
    565..690     +  CDS            ble (fragment): BLE_KLEPN - Experimental evidence at protein level: Swiss-Prot protein existence level 1. Binding protein with a strong affinity to the bleomycin family of antibiotics. Binds to CL990; an antimitotic-antibiotic compound. From Klebsiella pneumoniae.
    685..806     +  polyA_signal   SV40 poly(A) signal: SV40 polyadenylation signal
    877..899     -  protein_bind   lac operator (fragment): The lac repressor binds to the lac operator to inhibit transcription in E. coli. This inhibition can be relieved by adding lactose or isopropyl-β-D-thiogalactopyranoside (IPTG). lac repressor encoded by lacI
    903..933     -  promoter       lac promoter: promoter for the E. coli lac operon
    948..969     -  protein_bind   CAP binding site: CAP binding activates transcription in the presence of cAMP. E. coli catabolite activator protein
    982..1074    -  CDS            lacI (fragment): lac repressor; lacI; The lac repressor binds to the lac operator to inhibit transcription in E. coli. This inhibition can be relieved by adding lactose or isopropyl-β-D-thiogalactopyranoside (IPTG).
   1257..1845    -  rep_origin     ori: high-copy-number ColE1/pMB1/pBR322/pUC origin of replication
   2016..2876    -  CDS            AmpR: β-lactamase; bla; confers resistance to ampicillin, carbenicillin, and related antibiotics
   2877..2981    -  promoter       AmpR promoter: bla
   3040..3092    -  misc_feature   bom (fragment): basis of mobility region from pBR322
   3247..3626    +  enhancer       CMV enhancer: human cytomegalovirus immediate early enhancer
   3627..3830    +  promoter       CMV promoter: human cytomegalovirus (CMV) immediate early promoter
   3826..3859    +  LTR            5' LTR (truncated) (fragment): truncated 5' long terminal repeat (LTR) from HIV-1
   3875..3893    +  promoter       T7 promoter: promoter for bacteriophage T7 RNA polymerase
   3919..3944    +  misc_RNA       sTRSV HHRz (fragment): hammerhead ribozyme from the tobacco ringspot virus satellite RNA (Khvorova et al., 2003)
   4030..5379    +  CDS            N: NCAP_RABVS - Experimental evidence at protein level: Swiss-Prot protein existence level 1. Encapsidates the genome in a ratio of one protein N per nine ribonucleotides, protecting it from nucleases. If expressed without protein P it binds non-specifically RNA and therefore can bind it's own mRNA. Interaction with protein P abolishes any non-specific RNA binding, and prevents phosphorylation. The soluble N-P complex encapsidates specifically the genomic RNA, with protein N protecting the genome like a pearl necklace. The encapsidated genomic RNA is termed the nucleocapsid (NC) and serves as tem
   5473..6363    +  CDS            P: PHOSP_RABVS - Experimental evidence at protein level: Swiss-Prot protein existence level 1. Non catalytic polymerase cofactor and regulatory protein that plays a role in viral transcription and replication. Stabilizes the RNA polymerase L to the N-RNA template and binds the soluble protein N, preventing it from encapsidating non-genomic RNA. Also inhibits host IFN-alpha and IFN-beta signaling by binding and retaining phosphorylated STAT1 in the cytoplasm or by inhibiting the DNA binding of STAT1 in the nucleus. Might be involved, through interaction with host dynein, in intracellular microtubu
   6458..7063    +  CDS            M: MATRX_RABVS - Experimental evidence at protein level: Swiss-Prot protein existence level 1. Plays a major role in assembly, budding and uncoating of virion after membrane fusion (PubMed:33208464). Completely covers the ribonucleoprotein coil and keep it in condensed bullet-shaped form. Inhibits viral transcription and stimulates replication. Plays a major role in early induction of TRAIL-mediated apoptosis in infected neurons (PubMed:12771432, PubMed:9847327). From Rabies virus (strain SAD B19) (RABV).
   7344..7721    +  CDS            H2B: human histone H2B; HIST1H2BJ
   7740..8459    +  CDS            EGFP: the original enhanced GFP (Yang et al., 1996) mammalian codon-optimized
   8543..14923   +  CDS            L: L_RABVS - Experimental evidence at protein level: Swiss-Prot protein existence level 1. RNA-directed RNA polymerase that catalyzes the replication of viral genomic RNA. The template is composed of the viral RNA tightly encapsidated by the nucleoprotein (N). The replicase mode is dependent on intracellular N protein concentration. In this mode, the polymerase replicates the whole viral genome without recognizing transcriptional signals, and the replicated genome is not caped or polyadenylated. From Rabies virus (strain SAD B19) (RABV).
  15055..15147   +  ncRNA          HDV ribozyme: Accession: RF00094 - Hepatitis delta virus ribozyme
  15302..15526   +  polyA_signal   bGH poly(A) signal: bovine growth hormone polyadenylation signal
  15530..15551   +  promoter       SV40 promoter (fragment): SV40 enhancer and early promoter
  15572..16000   +  rep_origin     f1 ori (sequence partly withheld): f1 bacteriophage origin of replication; arrow indicates direction of (+) strand synthesis
  16014..67      +  promoter       SV40 promoter (across the origin): SV40 enhancer and early promoter
>Addgene plasmid #176284 | AiP5002 RabV-SADdeltaG-histone-EGFP | addgene full sequence | sequence record 373779 | Addgene NGS Result
CGCCTCTGCCTCTGAGCTATTCCAGAAGTAGTGAGGAGGCTTTTTTGGAGGCCTAGGCTTTTGCAAAAAG
CTCCCGGGAGCTTGTATATCCATTTTCGGATCTGATCAGCACGTGTTGACAATTAATCATCGGCATAGTA
TATCGGCATAGTATAATACGACAAGGTGAGGAACTAAACCATGGCCAAGTTGACCAGTGCCGTTCCGGTG
CTCACCGCGCGCGACGTCGCCGGAGCGGTCGAGTTCTGGACCGACCGGCTCGGGTTCTCCCGGGACTTCG
TGGAGGACGACTTCGCCGGTGTGGTCCGGGACGACGTGACCCTGTTCATCAGCGCGGTCCAGGACCAGGT
GGTGCCGGACAACACCCTGGCCTGGGTGTGGGTGCGCGGCCTGGACGAGCTGTACGCCGAGTGGTCGGAG
GTCGTGTCCACGAACTTCCGGGACGCCTCCGGGCCGGCCATGACCGAGATCGGCGAGCAGCCGTGGGGGC
GGGAGTTCGCCCTGCGCGACCCGGCCGGCAACTGCGTGCACTTCGTGGCCGAGGAGCAGGACTGACACGT
GCTACGAGATTTCGATTCCACCGCCGCCTTCTATGAAAGGTTGGGCTTCGGAATCGTTTTCCGGGACGCC
GGCTGGATGATCCTCCAGCGCGGGGATCTCATGCTGGAGTTCTTCGCCCACCCCAACTTGTTTATTGCAG
CTTATAATGGTTACAAATAAAGCAATAGCATCACAAATTTCACAAATAAAGCATTTTTTTCACTGCATTC
TAGTTGTGGTTTGTCCAAACTCATCAATGTATCTTATCATGTCTGTATACCGTCGACCTCTAGCTAGAGC
TTGGCGTAATCATGGTCATAGCTGTTTCCTGTGTGAAATTGTTATCCGCTCACAATTCCACACAACATAC
GAGCCGGAAGCATAAAGTGTAAAGCCTGGGGTGCCTAATGAGTGAGCTAACTCACATTAATTGCGTTGCG
CTCACTGCCCGCTTTCCAGTCGGGAAACCTGTCGTGCCAGCTGCATTAATGAATCGGCCAACGCGCGGGG
AGAGGCGGTTTGCGTATTGGGCGCTCTTCCGCTTCCTCGCTCACTGACTCGCTGCGCTCGGTCGTTCGGC
TGCGGCGAGCGGTATCAGCTCACTCAAAGGCGGTAATACGGTTATCCACAGAATCAGGGGATAACGCAGG
AAAGAACATGTGAGCAAAAGGCCAGCAAAAGGCCAGGAACCGTAAAAAGGCCGCGTTGCTGGCGTTTTTC
CATAGGCTCCGCCCCCCTGACGAGCATCACAAAAATCGACGCTCAAGTCAGAGGTGGCGAAACCCGACAG
GACTATAAAGATACCAGGCGTTTCCCCCTGGAAGCTCCCTCGTGCGCTCTCCTGTTCCGACCCTGCCGCT
TACCGGATACCTGTCCGCCTTTCTCCCTTCGGGAAGCGTGGCGCTTTCTCATAGCTCACGCTGTAGGTAT
CTCAGTTCGGTGTAGGTCGTTCGCTCCAAGCTGGGCTGTGTGCACGAACCCCCCGTTCAGCCCGACCGCT
GCGCCTTATCCGGTAACTATCGTCTTGAGTCCAACCCGGTAAGACACGACTTATCGCCACTGGCAGCAGC
CACTGGTAACAGGATTAGCAGAGCGAGGTATGTAGGCGGTGCTACAGAGTTCTTGAAGTGGTGGCCTAAC
TACGGCTACACTAGAAGAACAGTATTTGGTATCTGCGCTCTGCTGAAGCCAGTTACCTTCGGAAAAAGAG
TTGGTAGCTCTTGATCCGGCAAACAAACCACCGCTGGTAGCGGTGGTTTTTTTGTTTGCAAGCAGCAGAT
TACGCGCAGAAAAAAAGGATCTCAAGAAGATCCTTTGATCTTTTCTACGGGGTCTGACGCTCAGTGGAAC
GAAAACTCACGTTAAGGGATTTTGGTCATGAGATTATCAAAAAGGATCTTCACCTAGATCCTTTTAAATT
AAAAATGAAGTTTTAAATCAATCTAAAGTATATATGAGTAAACTTGGTCTGACAGTTACCAATGCTTAAT
CAGTGAGGCACCTATCTCAGCGATCTGTCTATTTCGTTCATCCATAGTTGCCTGACTCCCCGTCGTGTAG
ATAACTACGATACGGGAGGGCTTACCATCTGGCCCCAGTGCTGCAATGATACCGCGAGACCCACGCTCAC
CGGCTCCAGATTTATCAGCAATAAACCAGCCAGCCGGAAGGGCCGAGCGCAGAAGTGGTCCTGCAACTTT
ATCCGCCTCCATCCAGTCTATTAATTGTTGCCGGGAAGCTAGAGTAAGTAGTTCGCCAGTTAATAGTTTG
CGCAACGTTGTTGCCATTGCTACAGGCATCGTGGTGTCACGCTCGTCGTTTGGTATGGCTTCATTCAGCT
CCGGTTCCCAACGATCAAGGCGAGTTACATGATCCCCCATGTTGTGCAAAAAAGCGGTTAGCTCCTTCGG
TCCTCCGATCGTTGTCAGAAGTAAGTTGGCCGCAGTGTTATCACTCATGGTTATGGCAGCACTGCATAAT
TCTCTTACTGTCATGCCATCCGTAAGATGCTTTTCTGTGACTGGTGAGTACTCAACCAAGTCATTCTGAG
AATAGTGTATGCGGCGACCGAGTTGCTCTTGCCCGGCGTCAATACGGGATAATACCGCGCCACATAGCAG
AACTTTAAAAGTGCTCATCATTGGAAAACGTTCTTCGGGGCGAAAACTCTCAAGGATCTTACCGCTGTTG
AGATCCAGTTCGATGTAACCCACTCGTGCACCCAACTGATCTTCAGCATCTTTTACTTTCACCAGCGTTT
CTGGGTGAGCAAAAACAGGAAGGCAAAATGCCGCAAAAAAGGGAATAAGGGCGACACGGAAATGTTGAAT
ACTCATACTCTTCCTTTTTCAATATTATTGAAGCATTTATCAGGGTTATTGTCTCATGAGCGGATACATA
TTTGAATGTATTTAGAAAAATAAACAAATAGGGGTTCCGCGCACATTTCCCCGAAAAGTGCCACCTGACG
TCGACGGATCGGGAGATCTCCCGATCCCCTATGGTGCACTCTCAGTACAATCTGCTCTGATGCCGCATAG
TTAAGCCAGTATCTGCTCCCTGCTTGTGTGTTGGAGGTCGCTGAGTAGTGCGCGAGCAAAATTTAAGCTA
CAACAAGGCAAGGCTTGACCGACAATTGCATGAAGAATCTGCTTAGGGTTAGGCGTTTTGCGCTGCTTCG
CGATGTACGGGCCAGATATACGCGTTGACATTGATTATTGACTAGTTATTAATAGTAATCAATTACGGGG
TCATTAGTTCATAGCCCATATATGGAGTTCCGCGTTACATAACTTACGGTAAATGGCCCGCCTGGCTGAC
CGCCCAACGACCCCCGCCCATTGACGTCAATAATGACGTATGTTCCCATAGTAACGCCAATAGGGACTTT
CCATTGACGTCAATGGGTGGAGTATTTACGGTAAACTGCCCACTTGGCAGTACATCAAGTGTATCATATG
CCAAGTACGCCCCCTATTGACGTCAATGACGGTAAATGGCCCGCCTGGCATTATGCCCAGTACATGACCT
TATGGGACTTTCCTACTTGGCAGTACATCTACGTATTAGTCATCGCTATTACCATGGTGATGCGGTTTTG
GCAGTACATCAATGGGCGTGGATAGCGGTTTGACTCACGGGGATTTCCAAGTCTCCACCCCATTGACGTC
AATGGGAGTTTGTTTTGGCACCAAAATCAACGGGACTTTCCAAAATGTCGTAACAACTCCGCCCCATTGA
CGCAAATGGGCGGTAGGCGTGTACGGTGGGAGGTCTATATAAGCAGAGCTCTCTGGCTAACTAGAGAACC
CACTGCTTACTGGCTTATCGAAATTAATACGACTCACTATAGGGAGACCCAAGCTGGCTAGATTAAGCGT
CTGATGAGTCCGTGAGGACGAAACCCGGAGTCCCGGGTCACGCTTAACAACCAGATCAAAGAAAAAACAG
ACATTGTCAATTGCAAAGCAAAAATGTAACACCCCTACAATGGATGCCGACAAGATTGTATTCAAAGTCA
ATAATCAGGTGGTCTCTTTGAAGCCTGAGATTATCGTGGATCAATATGAGTACAAGTACCCTGCCATCAA
AGATTTGAAAAAGCCCTGTATAACCCTAGGAAAGGCTCCCGATTTAAATAAAGCATACAAGTCAGTTTTG
TCAGGCATGAGCGCCGCCAAACTTAATCCTGACGATGTATGTTCCTATTTGGCAGCGGCAATGCAGTTTT
TTGAGGGGACATGTCCGGAAGACTGGACCAGCTATGGAATTGTGATTGCACGAAAAGGAGATAAGATCAC
CCCAGGTTCTCTGGTGGAGATAAAACGTACTGATGTAGAAGGGAATTGGGCTCTGACAGGAGGCATGGAA
CTGACAAGAGACCCCACTGTCCCTGAGCATGCGTCCTTAGTCGGTCTTCTCTTGAGTCTGTATAGGTTGA
GCAAAATATCCGGGCAAAACACTGGTAACTATAAGACAAACATTGCAGACAGGATAGAGCAGATTTTTGA
GACAGCCCCTTTTGTTAAAATCGTGGAACACCATACTCTAATGACAACTCACAAAATGTGTGCTAATTGG
AGTACTATACCAAACTTCAGATTTTTGGCCGGAACCTATGACATGTTTTTCTCCCGGATTGAGCATCTAT
ATTCAGCAATCAGAGTGGGCACAGTTGTCACTGCTTATGAAGACTGTTCAGGACTGGTATCATTTACTGG
GTTCATAAAACAAATCAATCTCACCGCTAGAGAGGCAATACTATATTTCTTCCACAAGAACTTTGAGGAA
GAGATAAGAAGAATGTTTGAGCCAGGGCAGGAGACAGCTGTTCCTCACTCTTATTTCATCCACTTCCGTT
CACTAGGCTTGAGTGGGAAATCTCCTTATTCATCAAATGCTGTTGGTCACGTGTTCAATCTCATTCACTT
TGTAGGATGCTATATGGGTCAAGTCAGATCCCTAAATGCAACGGTTATTGCTGCATGTGCTCCTCATGAA
ATGTCTGTTCTAGGGGGCTATCTGGGAGAGGAATTCTTCGGGAAAGGGACATTTGAAAGAAGATTCTTCA
GAGATGAGAAAGAACTTCAAGAATACGAGGCGGCTGAACTGACAAAGACTGACGTAGCACTGGCAGATGA
TGGAACTGTCAACTCTGACGACGAGGACTACTTTTCAGGTGAAACCAGAAGTCCGGAGGCTGTTTATACT
CGAATCATGATGAATGGAGGTCGACTAAAGAGATCTCACATACGGAGATATGTCTCAGTCAGTTCCAATC
ATCAAGCCCGTCCAAACTCATTCGCCGAGTTTCTAAACAAGACATATTCGAGTGACTCATAAGAAGTTGA
ATAACAAAATGCCGGAAATCTACGGATTGTGTATATCCATCATGAAAAAAACTAACACCCCTCCTTTCGA
ACCATCCCAAACATGAGCAAGATCTTTGTCAATCCTAGTGCTATTAGAGCCGGTCTGGCCGATCTTGAGA
TGGCTGAAGAAACTGTTGATCTGATCAATAGAAATATCGAAGACAATCAGGCTCATCTCCAAGGGGAACC
CATAGAGGTGGACAATCTCCCTGAGGATATGGGGCGACTTCACCTGGATGATGGAAAATCGCCCAACCAT
GGTGAGATAGCCAAGGTGGGAGAAGGCAAGTATCGAGAGGACTTTCAGATGGATGAAGGAGAGGATCCTA
GCTTCCTGTTCCAGTCATACCTGGAAAATGTTGGAGTCCAAATAGTCAGACAAATGAGGTCAGGAGAGAG
ATTTCTCAAGATATGGTCACAGACCGTAGAAGAGATTATATCCTATGTCGCGGTCAACTTTCCCAACCCT
CCAGGAAAGTCTTCAGAGGATAAATCAACCCAGACTACTGGCCGAGAGCTCAAGAAGGAGACAACACCCA
CTCCTTCTCAGAGAGAAAGCCAATCATCGAAAGCCAGGATGGCGGCTCAAATTGCTTCTGGCCCTCCAGC
CCTTGAATGGTCGGCTACCAATGAAGAGGATGATCTATCAGTGGAGGCTGAGATCGCTCACCAGATTGCA
GAAAGTTTCTCCAAAAAATATAAGTTTCCCTCTCGATCCTCAGGGATACTCTTGTATAATTTTGAGCAAT
TGAAAATGAACCTTGATGATATAGTTAAAGAGGCAAAAAATGTACCAGGTGTGACCCGTTTAGCCCATGA
CGGGTCCAAACTCCCCCTAAGATGTGTACTGGGATGGGTCGCTTTGGCCAACTCTAAGAAATTCCAGTTG
TTAGTCGAATCCGACAAGCTGAGTAAAATCATGCAAGATGACTTGAATCGCTATACATCTTGCTAACCGA
ACCTCTCCCCTCAGTCCCTCTAGACAATAAAATCCGAGATGTCCCAAAGTCAACATGAAAAAAACAGGCA
ACACCACTGATAAATCGATGAACCTCCTACGTAAGATAGTGAAAAACCGCAGGGACGAGGACACTCAAAA
ATCCTCTCCCGCGTCAGCCCCTCTGGATGACGATGACTTGTGGCTTCCACCCCCTGAATACGTCCCGCTG
AAAGAACTTACAGGCAAGAAGAACATGAGGAACTTTTGTATCAACGGAAGGGTTAAAGTGTGTAGCCCGA
ATGGTTACTCGTTCAGGATCCTGCGGCACATTCTGAAATCATTCGACGAGATATATTCTGGGAATCATAG
GATGATCGGGTTAGTCAAAGTGGTTATTGGACTGGCTTTGTCAGGATCTCCAGTCCCTGAGGGCCTGAAC
TGGGTATACAAATTGAGGAGAACCTTTATCTTCCAGTGGGCTGATTCCAGGGGCCCTCTTGAAGGGGAGG
AGTTGGAATACTCTCAGGAGATCACTTGGGATGATGATACTGAGTTCGTCGGATTGCAAATAAGAGTGAT
TGCAAAACAGTGTCATATCCAGGGCAGAGTCTGGTGTATCAACATGAACCCGAGAGCATGTCAACTATGG
TCTGACATGTCTCTTCAGACACAAAGGTCCGAAGAGGACAAAGATTCCTCTCTGCTTCTAGAATAACGTA
CGTCAGATTATATCCCGCAAATTTATCACTTGTTTACCTCTGGAGGAGAGAACATATGGGCTCAACTCCA
ACCCTTGGGAGCAATATAACAAAAAACATGTTATGGTGCCATTAAACCGCTGCATTTCATCAAAGTCAAG
TTGATTACCTTTACATTTTGATCCTCTTGGATGTGAAAAAAACTATTAACATCCCTCAAAGGACCTGCAG
GTACGCGGCCGCTACGCCCGGGCTACGCTAGCATGAAAAAAACTAACACCCCTCCTTAATTAAATGCCAG
AGCCAGCGAAGTCTGCTCCCGCCCCGAAAAAGGGCTCCAAGAAGGCGGTGACTAAGGCGCAGAAGAAAGG
CGGCAAGAAGCGCAAGCGCAGCCGCAAGGAGAGCTATTCCATCTATGTGTACAAGGTTCTGAAGCAGGTC
CACCCTGACACCGGCATTTCGTCCAAGGCCATGGGCATCATGAATTCGTTTGTGAACGACATTTTCGAGC
GCATCGCAGGTGAGGCTTCCCGCCTGGCGCATTACAACAAGCGCTCGACCATCACCTCCAGGGAGATCCA
GACGGCCGTGCGCCTGCTGCTGCCTGGGGAGTTGGCCAAGCACGCCGTGTCCGAGGGTACTAAGGCCATC
ACCAAGTACACCAGCGCTAAGGATCCACCGGTCGCCACCATGGTGAGCAAGGGCGAGGAGCTGTTCACCG
GGGTGGTGCCCATCCTGGTCGAGCTGGACGGCGACGTAAACGGCCACAAGTTCAGCGTGTCCGGCGAGGG
CGAGGGCGATGCCACCTACGGCAAGCTGACCCTGAAGTTCATCTGCACCACCGGCAAGCTGCCCGTGCCC
TGGCCCACCCTCGTGACCACCCTGACCTACGGCGTGCAGTGCTTCAGCCGCTACCCCGACCACATGAAGC
AGCACGACTTCTTCAAGTCCGCCATGCCCGAAGGCTACGTCCAGGAGCGCACCATCTTCTTCAAGGACGA
CGGCAACTACAAGACCCGCGCCGAGGTGAAGTTCGAGGGCGACACCCTGGTGAACCGCATCGAGCTGAAG
GGCATCGACTTCAAGGAGGACGGCAACATCCTGGGGCACAAGCTGGAGTACAACTACAACAGCCACAACG
TCTATATCATGGCCGACAAGCAGAAGAACGGCATCAAGGTGAACTTCAAGATCCGCCACAACATCGAGGA
CGGCAGCGTGCAGCTCGCCGACCACTACCAGCAGAACACCCCCATCGGCGACGGCCCCGTGCTGCTGCCC
GACAACCACTACCTGAGCACCCAGTCCGCCCTGAGCAAAGACCCCAACGAGAAGCGCGATCACATGGTCC
TGCTGGAGTTCGTGACCGCCGCCGGGATCACTCTCGGCATGGACGAGCTGTACAAGTAACCGCGGTAGCT
TTTCAGTCGAGAAAAAAACATTAGATCAGAAGAACAACTGGCAACACTTCTCAACCTGAGACTTACTTCA
AGATGCTCGATCCTGGAGAGGTCTATGATGACCCTATTGACCCAATCGAGTTAGAGGCTGAACCCAGAGG
AACCCCCATTGTCCCCAACATCTTGAGGAACTCTGACTACAATCTCAACTCTCCTTTGATAGAAGATCCT
GCTAGACTAATGTTAGAATGGTTAAAAACAGGGAATAGACCTTATCGGATGACTCTAACAGACAATTGCT
CCAGGTCTTTCAGAGTTTTGAAAGATTATTTCAAGAAGGTAGATTTGGGTTCTCTCAAGGTGGGCGGAAT
GGCTGCACAGTCAATGATTTCTCTCTGGTTATATGGTGCCCACTCTGAATCCAACAGGAGCCGGAGATGT
ATAACAGACTTGGCCCATTTCTATTCCAAGTCGTCCCCCATAGAGAAGCTGTTGAATCTCACGCTAGGAA
ATAGAGGGCTGAGAATCCCCCCAGAGGGAGTGTTAAGTTGCCTTGAGAGGGTTGATTATGATAATGCATT
TGGAAGGTATCTTGCCAACACGTATTCCTCTTACTTGTTCTTCCATGTAATCACCTTATACATGAACGCC
CTAGACTGGGATGAAGAAAAGACCATCCTAGCATTATGGAAAGATTTAACCTCAGTGGACATCGGGAAGG
ACTTGGTAAAGTTCAAAGACCAAATATGGGGACTGCTGATCGTGACAAAGGACTTTGTTTACTCCCAAAG
TTCCAATTGTCTTTTTGACAGAAACTACACACTTATGCTAAAAGATCTTTTCTTGTCTCGCTTCAACTCC
TTAATGGTCTTGCTCTCTCCCCCAGAGCCCCGATACTCAGATGACTTGATATCTCAACTATGCCAGCTGT
ACATTGCTGGGGATCAAGTCTTGTCTATGTGTGGAAACTCCGGCTATGAAGTCATCAAAATATTGGAGCC
ATATGTCGTGAATAGTTTAGTCCAGAGAGCAGAAAAGTTTAGGCCTCTCATTCATTCCTTGGGAGACTTT
CCTGTATTTATAAAAGACAAGGTAAGTCAACTTGAAGAGACGTTCGGTCCCTGTGCAAGAAGGTTCTTTA
GGGCTCTGGATCAATTCGACAACATACATGACTTGGTTTTTGTGTTTGGCTGTTACAGGCATTGGGGGCA
CCCATATATAGATTATCGAAAGGGTCTGTCAAAACTATATGATCAGGTTCACCTTAAAAAAATGATAGAT
AAGTCCTACCAGGAGTGCTTAGCAAGCGACCTAGCCAGGAGGATCCTTAGATGGGGTTTTGATAAGTACT
CCAAGTGGTATCTGGATTCAAGATTCCTAGCCCGAGACCACCCCTTGACTCCTTATATCAAAACCCAAAC
ATGGCCACCCAAACATATTGTAGACTTGGTGGGGGATACATGGCACAAGCTCCCGATCACGCAGATCTTT
GAGATTCCTGAATCAATGGATCCGTCAGAAATATTGGATGACAAATCACATTCTTTCACCAGAACGAGAC
TAGCTTCTTGGCTGTCAGAAAACCGAGGGGGGCCTGTTCCTAGCGAAAAAGTTATTATCACGGCCCTGTC
TAAGCCGCCTGTCAATCCCCGAGAGTTTCTGAGGTCTATAGACCTCGGAGGATTGCCAGATGAAGACTTG
ATAATTGGCCTCAAGCCAAAGGAACGGGAATTGAAGATTGAAGGTCGATTCTTTGCTCTAATGTCATGGA
ATCTAAGATTGTATTTTGTCATCACTGAAAAACTCTTGGCCAACTACATCTTGCCACTTTTTGACGCGCT
GACTATGACAGACAACCTGAACAAGGTGTTTAAAAAGCTGATCGACAGGGTCACCGGGCAAGGGCTTTTG
GACTATTCAAGGGTCACATATGCATTTCACCTGGACTATGAAAAGTGGAACAACCATCAAAGATTAGAGT
CAACAGAGGATGTATTTTCTGTCCTAGATCAAGTGTTTGGATTGAAGAGAGTGTTTTCTAGAACACACGA
GTTTTTTCAAAAGGCCTGGATCTATTATTCAGACAGATCAGACCTCATCGGGTTACGGGAGGATCAAATA
TACTGCTTAGATGCGTCCAACGGCCCAACCTGTTGGAATGGCCAGGATGGCGGGCTAGAAGGCTTACGGC
AGAAGGGCTGGAGTCTAGTCAGCTTATTGATGATAGATAGAGAATCTCAAATCAGGAACACAAGAACCAA
AATACTAGCTCAAGGAGACAACCAGGTTTTATGTCCGACATACATGTTGTCGCCAGGGCTATCTCAAGAG
GGGCTCCTCTATGAATTGGAGAGAATATCAAGGAATGCACTTTCGATATACAGAGCCGTCGAGGAAGGGG
CATCTAAGCTAGGGCTGATCATCAAGAAAGAAGAGACCATGTGTAGTTATGACTTCCTCATCTATGGAAA
AACCCCTTTGTTTAGAGGTAACATATTGGTGCCTGAGTCCAAAAGATGGGCCAGAGTCTCTTGCGTCTCT
AATGACCAAATAGTCAACCTCGCCAATATAATGTCGACAGTGTCCACCAATGCGCTAACAGTGGCACAAC
ACTCTCAATCTTTGATCAAACCGATGAGGGATTTTCTGCTCATGTCAGTACAGGCAGTCTTTCACTACCT
GCTATTTAGCCCAATCTTAAAGGGAAGAGTTTACAAGATTCTGAGCGCTGAAGGGGAGAGCTTTCTCCTA
GCCATGTCAAGGATAATCTATCTAGATCCTTCTTTGGGAGGGATATCTGGAATGTCCCTCGGAAGATTCC
ATATACGACAGTTCTCAGACCCTGTCTCTGAAGGGTTATCCTTCTGGAGAGAGATCTGGTTAAGCTCCCA
AGAGTCCTGGATTCACGCGTTGTGTCAAGAGGCTGGAAACCCAGATCTTGGAGAGAGAACACTCGAGAGC
TTCACTCGCCTTCTAGAAGATCCGACCACCTTAAATATCAGAGGAGGGGCCAGTCCTACCATTCTACTCA
AGGATGCAATCAGAAAGGCTTTATATGACGAGGTGGACAAGGTGGAAAATTCAGAGTTTCGAGAGGCAAT
CCTGTTGTCCAAGACCCATAGAGATAATTTTATACTCTTCTTAATATCTGTTGAGCCTCTGTTTCCTCGA
TTTCTCAGTGAGCTATTCAGTTCGTCTTTTTTGGGAATCCCCGAGTCAATCATTGGATTGATACAAAACT
CCCGAACGATAAGAAGGCAGTTTAGAAAGAGTCTCTCAAAAACTTTAGAAGAATCCTTCTACAACTCAGA
GATCCACGGGATTAGTCGGATGACCCAGACACCTCAGAGGGTTGGGGGGGTGTGGCCTTGCTCTTCAGAG
AGGGCAGATCTACTTAGGGAGATCTCTTGGGGAAGAAAAGTGGTAGGCACGACAGTTCCTCACCCTTCTG
AGATGTTGGGATTACTTCCCAAGTCCTCTATTTCTTGCACTTGTGGAGCAACAGGAGGAGGCAATCCTAG
AGTTTCTGTATCAGTACTCCCGTCCTTTGATCAGTCATTTTTTTCACGAGGCCCCCTAAAGGGATACTTG
GGCTCGTCCACCTCTATGTCGACCCAGCTATTCCATGCATGGGAAAAAGTCACTAATGTTCATGTGGTGA
AGAGAGCTCTATCGTTAAAAGAATCTATAAACTGGTTCATTACTAGAGATTCCAACTTGGCTCAAGCTCT
AATTAGGAACATTATGTCTCTGACAGGCCCTGATTTCCCTCTAGAGGAGGCCCCTGTCTTCAAAAGGACG
GGGTCAGCCTTGCATAGGTTCAAGTCTGCCAGATACAGCGAAGGAGGGTATTCTTCTGTCTGCCCGAACC
TCCTCTCTCATATTTCTGTTAGTACAGACACCATGTCTGATTTGACCCAAGACGGGAAGAACTACGATTT
CATGTTCCAGCCATTGATGCTTTATGCACAGACATGGACATCAGAGCTGGTACAGAGAGACACAAGGCTA
AGAGACTCTACGTTTCATTGGCACCTCCGATGCAACAGGTGTGTGAGACCCATTGACGACGTGACCCTGG
AGACCTCTCAGATCTTCGAGTTTCCGGATGTGTCGAAAAGAATATCCAGAATGGTTTCTGGGGCTGTGCC
TCACTTCCAGAGGCTTCCCGATATCCGTCTGAGACCAGGAGATTTTGAATCTCTAAGCGGTAGAGAAAAG
TCTCACCATATCGGATCAGCTCAGGGGCTCTTATACTCAATCTTAGTGGCAATTCACGACTCAGGATACA
ATGATGGAACCATCTTCCCTGTCAACATATACGGCAAGGTTTCCCCTAGAGACTATTTGAGAGGGCTCGC
AAGGGGAGTATTGATAGGATCCTCGATTTGCTTCTTGACAAGAATGACAAATATCAATATTAATAGACCT
CTTGAATTGGTCTCAGGGGTAATCTCATATATTCTCCTGAGGCTAGATAACCATCCCTCCTTGTACATAA
TGCTCAGAGAACCGTCTCTTAGAGGAGAGATATTTTCTATCCCTCAGAAAATCCCCGCCGCTTATCCAAC
CACTATGAAAGAAGGCAACAGATCAATCTTGTGTTATCTCCAACATGTGCTACGCTATGAGCGAGAGATA
ATCACGGCGTCTCCAGAGAATGACTGGCTATGGATCTTTTCAGACTTTAGAAGTGCCAAAATGACGTACC
TATCCCTCATTACTTACCAGTCTCATCTTCTACTCCAGAGGGTTGAGAGAAACCTATCTAAGAGTATGAG
AGATAACCTGCGACAATTGAGTTCTTTGATGAGGCAGGTGCTGGGCGGGCACGGAGAAGATACCTTAGAG
TCAGACGACAACATTCAACGACTGCTAAAAGACTCTTTACGAAGGACAAGATGGGTGGATCAAGAGGTGC
GCCATGCAGCTAGAACCATGACTGGAGATTACAGCCCCAACAAGAAGGTGTCCCGTAAGGTAGGATGTTC
AGAATGGGTCTGCTCTGCTCAACAGGTTGCAGTCTCTACCTCAGCAAACCCGGCCCCTGTCTCGGAGCTT
GACATAAGGGCCCTCTCTAAGAGGTTCCAGAACCCTTTGATCTCGGGCTTGAGAGTGGTTCAGTGGGCAA
CCGGTGCTCATTATAAGCTTAAGCCTATTCTAGATGATCTCAATGTTTTCCCATCTCTCTGCCTTGTAGT
TGGGGACGGGTCAGGGGGGATATCAAGGGCAGTCCTCAACATGTTTCCAGATGCCAAGCTTGTGTTCAAC
AGTCTTTTAGAGGTGAATGACCTGATGGCTTCCGGAACACATCCACTGCCTCCTTCAGCAATCATGAGGG
GAGGAAATGATATCGTCTCCAGAGTGATAGATCTTGACTCAATCTGGGAAAAACCGTCCGACTTGAGAAA
CTTGGCAACCTGGAAATACTTCCAGTCAGTCCAAAAGCAGGTCAACATGTCCTATGACCTCATTATTTGC
GATGCAGAAGTTACTGACATTGCATCTATCAACCGGATCACCCTGTTAATGTCCGATTTTGCATTGTCTA
TAGATGGACCACTCTATTTGGTCTTCAAAACTTATGGGACTATGCTAGTAAATCCAAACTACAAGGCTAT
TCAACACCTGTCAAGAGCGTTCCCCTCGGTCACAGGGTTTATCACCCAAGTAACTTCGTCTTTTTCATCT
GAGCTCTACCTCCGATTCTCCAAACGAGGGAAGTTTTTCAGAGATGCTGAGTACTTGACCTCTTCCACCC
TTCGAGAAATGAGCCTTGTGTTATTCAATTGTAGCAGCCCCAAGAGTGAGATGCAGAGAGCTCGTTCCTT
GAACTATCAGGATCTTGTGAGAGGATTTCCTGAAGAAATCATATCAAATCCTTACAATGAGATGATCATA
ACTCTGATTGACAGTGATGTAGAATCTTTTCTAGTCCACAAGATGGTTGATGATCTTGAGTTACAGAGGG
GAACTCTGTCTAAAGTGGCTATCATTATAGCCATCATGATAGTTTTCTCCAACAGAGTCTTCAACGTTTC
CAAACCCCTAACTGACCCCTCGTTCTATCCACCGTCTGATCCCAAAATCCTGAGGCACTTCAACATATGT
TGCAGTACTATGATGTATCTATCTACTGCTTTAGGTGACGTCCCTAGCTTCGCAAGACTTCACGACCTGT
ATAACAGACCTATAACTTATTACTTCAGAAAGCAAGTCATTCGAGGGAACGTTTATCTATCTTGGAGTTG
GTCCAACGACACCTCAGTGTTCAAAAGGGTAGCCTGTAATTCTAGCCTGAGTCTGTCATCTCACTGGATC
AGGTTGATTTACAAGATAGTGAAGACTACCAGACTCGTTGGCAGCATCAAGGATCTATCCAGAGAAGTGG
AAAGACACCTTCATAGGTACAACAGGTGGATCACCCTAGAGGATATCAGATCTAGATCATCCCTACTAGA
CTACAGTTGCCTGTGAACCGGATACTCCTGGAAGCCTGCCCATGCTAAGACTCTTGTGTGATGTATCTTG
AAAAAAACAAGATCCTAAATCTGAACCTTTGGTTGTTTGATTGTTTTTCTCATTTTTGTTGTTTATTTGT
TAAGCGTGGGTCGGCATGGCATCTCCACCTCCTCGCGGTCCGACCTGGGCATCCGAAGGAGGACGCACGT
CCACTCGGATGGCTAAGGGAGAAGGGCGAATTCCAGCACACTGGCGGCCGTTACTAGTGGATCCGAGCTC
GGTACCGAGCTCGGATCCACTAGTCCAGTGTGGTGGAATTCTGCAGATATCCAGCACAGTGGCGGCCGCT
CGAGTCTAGAGGGCCCGTTTAAACCCGCTGATCAGCCTCGACTGTGCCTTCTAGTTGCCAGCCATCTGTT
GTTTGCCCCTCCCCCGTGCCTTCCTTGACCCTGGAAGGTGCCACTCCCACTGTCCTTTCCTAATAAAATG
AGGAAATTGCATCGCATTGTCTGAGTAGGTGTCATTCTATTCTGGGGGGTGGGGTGGGGCAGGACAGCAA
GGGGGAGGATTGGGAAGACAATAGCAGGCATGCTGGGGATGCGGTGGGCTCTATGGCTTCTGAGGCGGAA
AGAACCAGCTGGGGCTCTAGGGGGTATCCCC
[124 nt withheld, positions 15572-15695]
C
[91 nt withheld, positions 15697-15787]
A
[49 nt withheld, positions 15789-15837]
CCTTTGACGTTGGAGTCCACGTTCTTT
[37 nt withheld, positions 15865-15901]
ACCCTATCTCGGTCTATTCTTTTGATTTATAAGGGATTTTGCCGATTTCGGCCTATTGGTTAAAAAATGA
GCTGATTTAACAAAAATTTAACGCGAATTAATTCTGTGGAATGTGTGTCAGTTAGGGTGTGGAAAGTCCC
CAGGCTCCCCAGCAGGCAGAAGTATGCAAAGCATGCATCTCAATTAGTCAGCAACCAGGTGTGGAAAGTC
CCCAGGCTCCCCAGCAGGCAGAAGTATGCAAAGCATGCATCTCAATTAGTCAGCAACCATAGTCCCGCCC
CTAACTCCGCCCATCCCGCCCCTAACTCCGCCCAGTTCCGCCCATTCTCCGCCCCATGGCTGACTAATTT
TTTTTATTTATGCAGAGGCCGAGGC
